>Addgene plasmid #20887 | pET26-MBP-GLIC | depositor full sequence | sequence record 9746 | Author sequence
TTGGCGAATGGG
[124 nt withheld, positions 13-136]
C
[91 nt withheld, positions 138-228]
A
[49 nt withheld, positions 230-278]
CCTTTGACGTTGGAGTCCACGTTCTTT
[37 nt withheld, positions 306-342]
ACCCTATCTCGGTCTATTCTTTTGATTTATAAGGGATTTTGCCGATTTCGGCCTATTGGTTAAAAAATGA
GCTGATTTAACAAAAATTTAACGCGAATTTTAACAAAATATTAACGTTTACAATTTCAGGTGGCACTTTT
CGGGGAAATGTGCGCGGAACCCCTATTTGTTTATTTTTCTAAATACATTCAAATATGTATCCGCTCATGA
ATTAATTCTTAGAAAAACTCATCGAGCATCAAATGAAACTGCAATTTATTCATATCAGGATTATCAATAC
CATATTTTTGAAAAAGCCGTTTCTGTAATGAAGGAGAAAACTCACCGAGGCAGTTCCATAGGATGGCAAG
ATCCTGGTATCGGTCTGCGATTCCGACTCGTCCAACATCAATACAACCTATTAATTTCCCCTCGTCAAAA
ATAAGGTTATCAAGTGAGAAATCACCATGAGTGACGACTGAATCCGGTGAGAATGGCAAAAGTTTATGCA
TTTCTTTCCAGACTTGTTCAACAGGCCAGCCATTACGCTCGTCATCAAAATCACTCGCATCAACCAAACC
GTTATTCATTCGTGATTGCGCCTGAGCGAGACGAAATACGCGATCGCTGTTAAAAGGACAATTACAAACA
GGAATCGAATGCAACCGGCGCAGGAACACTGCCAGCGCATCAACAATATTTTCACCTGAATCAGGATATT
CTTCTAATACCTGGAATGCTGTTTTCCCGGGGATCGCAGTGGTGAGTAACCATGCATCATCAGGAGTACG
GATAAAATGCTTGATGGTCGGAAGAGGCATAAATTCCGTCAGCCAGTTTAGTCTGACCATCTCATCTGTA
ACATCATTGGCAACGCTACCTTTGCCATGTTTCAGAAACAACTCTGGCGCATCGGGCTTCCCATACAATC
GATAGATTGTCGCACCTGATTGCCCGACATTATCGCGAGCCCATTTATACCCATATAAATCAGCATCCAT
GTTGGAATTTAATCGCGGCCTAGAGCAAGACGTTTCCCGTTGAATATGGCTCATAACACCCCTTGTATTA
CTGTTTATGTAAGCAGACAGTTTTATTGTTCATGACCAAAATCCCTTAACGTGAGTTTTCGTTCCACTGA
GCGTCAGACCCCGTAGAAAAGATCAAAGGATCTTCTTGAGATCCTTTTTTTCTGCGCGTAATCTGCTGCT
TGCAAACAAAAAAACCACCGCTACCAGCGGTGGTTTGTTTGCCGGATCAAGAGCTACCAACTCTTTTTCC
GAAGGTAACTGGCTTCAGCAGAGCGCAGATACCAAATACTGTCCTTCTAGTGTAGCCGTAGTTAGGCCAC
CACTTCAAGAACTCTGTAGCACCGCCTACATACCTCGCTCTGCTAATCCTGTTACCAGTGGCTGCTGCCA
GTGGCGATAAGTCGTGTCTTACCGGGTTGGACTCAAGACGATAGTTACCGGATAAGGCGCAGCGGTCGGG
CTGAACGGGGGGTTCGTGCACACAGCCCAGCTTGGAGCGAACGACCTACACCGAACTGAGATACCTACAG
CGTGAGCTATGAGAAAGCGCCACGCTTCCCGAAGGGAGAAAGGCGGACAGGTATCCGGTAAGCGGCAGGG
TCGGAACAGGAGAGCGCACGAGGGAGCTTCCAGGGGGAAACGCCTGGTATCTTTATAGTCCTGTCGGGTT
TCGCCACCTCTGACTTGAGCGTCGATTTTTGTGATGCTCGTCAGGGGGGCGGAGCCTATGGAAAAACGCC
AGCAACGCGGCCTTTTTACGGTTCCTGGCCTTTTGCTGGCCTTTTGCTCACATGTTCTTTCCTGCGTTAT
CCCCTGATTCTGTGGATAACCGTATTACCGCCTTTGAGTGAGCTGATACCGCTCGCCGCAGCCGAACGAC
CGAGCGCAGCGAGTCAGTGAGCGAGGAAGCGGAAGAGCGCCTGATGCGGTATTTTCTCCTTACGCATCTG
TGCGGTATTTCACACCGCATATATGGTGCACTCTCAGTACAATCTGCTCTGATGCCGCATAGTTAAGCCA
GTATACACTCCGCTATCGCTACGTGACTGGGTCATGGCTGCGCCCCGACACCCGCCAACACCCGCTGACG
CGCCCTGACGGGCTTGTCTGCTCCCGGCATCCGCTTACAGACAAGCTGTGACCGTCTCCGGGAGCTGCAT
GTGTCAGAGGTTTTCACCGTCATCACCGAAACGCGCGAGGCAGCTGCGGTAAAGCTCATCAGCGTGGTCG
TGAAGCGATTCACAGATGTCTGCCTGTTCATCCGCGTCCAGCTCGTTGAGTTTCTCCAGAAGCGTTAATG
TCTGGCTTCTGATAAAGCGGGCCATGTTAAGGGCGGTTTTTTCCTGTTTGGTCACTGATGCCTCCGTGTA
AGGGGGATTTCTGTTCATGGGGGTAATGATACCGATGAAACGAGAGAGGATGCTCACGATACGGGTTACT
GATGATGAACATGCCCGGTTACTGGAACGTTGTGAGGGTAAACAACTGGCGGTATGGATGCGGCGGGACC
AGAGAAAAATCACTCAGGGTCAATGCCAGCGCTTCGTTAATACAGATGTAGGTGTTCCACAGGGTAGCCA
GCAGCATCCTGCGATGCAGATCCGGAACATAATGGTGCAGGGCGCTGACTTCCGCGTTTCCAGACTTTAC
GAAACACGGAAACCGAAGACCATTCATGTTGTTGCTCAGGTCGCAGACGTTTTGCAGCAGCAGTCGCTTC
ACGTTCGCTCGCGTATCGGTGATTCATTCTGCTAACCAGTAAGGCAACCCCGCCAGCCTAGCCGGGTCCT
CAACGACAGGAGCACGATCATGCGCACCCGTGGGGCCGCCATGCCGGCGATAATGGCCTGCTTCTCGCCG
AAACGTTTGGTGGCGGGACCAGTGACGAAGGCTTGAGCGAGGGCGTGCAAGATTCCGAATACCGCAAGCG
ACAGGCCGATCATCGTCGCGCTCCAGCGAAAGCGGTCCTCGCCGAAAATGACCCAGAGCGCTGCCGGCAC
CTGTCCTACGAGTTGCATGATAAAGAAGACAGTCATAAGTGCGGCGACGATAGTCATGCCCCGCGCCCAC
CGGAAGGAGCTGACTGGGTTGAAGGCTCTCAAGGGCATCGGTCGAGATCCCGGTGCCTAATGAGTGAGCT
AACTTACATTAATTGCGTTGCGCTCACTGCCCGCTTTCCAGTCGGGAAACCTGTCGTGCCAGCTGCATTA
ATGAATCGGCCAACGCGCGGGGAGAGGCGGTTTGCGTATTGGGCGCCAGGGTGGTTTTTCTTTTCACCAG
TGAGACGGGCAACAGCTGATTGCCCTTCACCGCCTGGCCCTGAGAGAGTTGCAGCAAGCGGTCCACGCTG
GTTTGCCCCAGCAGGCGAAAATCCTGTTTGATGGTGGTTAACGGCGGGATATAACATGAGCTGTCTTCGG
TATCGTCGTATCCCACTACCGAGATATCCGCACCAACGCGCAGCCCGGACTCGGTAATGGCGCGCATTGC
GCCCAGCGCCATCTGATCGTTGGCAACCAGCATCGCAGTGGGAACGATGCCCTCATTCAGCATTTGCATG
GTTTGTTGAAAACCGGACATGGCACTCCAGTCGCCTTCCCGTTCCGCTATCGGCTGAATTTGATTGCGAG
TGAGATATTTATGCCAGCCAGCCAGACGCAGACGCGCCGAGACAGAACTTAATGGGCCCGCTAACAGCGC
GATTTGCTGGTGACCCAATGCGACCAGATGCTCCACGCCCAGTCGCGTACCGTCTTCATGGGAGAAAATA
ATACTGTTGATGGGTGTCTGGTCAGAGACATCAAGAAATAACGCCGGAACATTAGTGCAGGCAGCTTCCA
CAGCAATGGCATCCTGGTCATCCAGCGGATAGTTAATGATCAGCCCACTGACGCGTTGCGCGAGAAGATT
GTGCACCGCCGCTTTACAGGCTTCGACGCCGCTTCGTTCTACCATCGACACCACCACGCTGGCACCCAGT
TGATCGGCGCGAGATTTAATCGCCGCGACAATTTGCGACGGCGCGTGCAGGGCCAGACTGGAGGTGGCAA
CGCCAATCAGCAACGACTGTTTGCCCGCCAGTTGTTGTGCCACGCGGTTGGGAATGTAATTCAGCTCCGC
CATCGCCGCTTCCACTTTTTCCCGCGTTTTCGCAGAAACGTGGCTGGCCTGGTTCACCACGCGGGAAACG
GTCTGATAAGAGACACCGGCATACTCTGCGACATCGTATAACGTTACTGGTTTCACATTCACCACCCTGA
ATTGACTCTCTTCCGGGCGCTATCATGCCATACCGCGAAAGGTTTTGCGCCATTCGATGGTGTCCGGGAT
CTCGACGCTCTCCCTTATGCGACTCCTGCATTAGGAAGCAGCCCAGTAGTAGGTTGAGGCCGTTGAGCAC
CGCCGCCGCAAGGAATGGTGCATGCAAGGAGATGGCGCCCAACAGTCCCCCGGCCACGGGGCCTGCCACC
ATACCCACGCCGAAACAAGCGCTCATGAGCCCGAAGTGGCGAGCCCGATCTTCCCCATCGGTGATGTCGG
CGATATAGGCGCCAGCAACCGCACCTGTGGCGCCGGTGATGCCGGCCACGATGCGTCCGGCGTAGAGGAT
CGAGATCTCGATCCCGCGAAATTAATACGACTCACTATAGGGGAATTGTGAGCGGATAACAATTCCCCTC
TAGAAATAATTTTGTTTAACTTTAAGAAGGAGATATACATATGAAATACCTGCTGCCGACCGCTGCTGCT
GGTCTGCTGCTCCTCGCTGCCCAGCCGGCGATGGCCATGGATATCGGAATTAATTCGGATCCGAATTCGA
GCTCACATCACCATCACCATCACCATCACCATCACCCCATGAAAATCGAAGAAGGTAAACTGGTAATCTG
GATTAACGGCGATAAAGGCTATAACGGTCTCGCTGAAGTCGGTAAGAAATTCGAGAAAGATACCGGAATT
AAAGTCACCGTTGAGCATCCGGATAAACTGGAAGAGAAATTCCCACAGGTTGCGGCAACTGGCGATGGCC
CTGACATTATCTTCTGGGCACACGACCGCTTTGGTGGCTACGCTCAATCTGGCCTGTTGGCTGAAATCAC
CCCGGACAAAGCGTTCCAGGACAAGCTGTATCCGTTTACCTGGGATGCCGTACGTTACAACGGCAAGCTG
ATTGCTTACCCGATCGCTGTTGAAGCGTTATCGCTGATTTATAACAAAGATCTGCTGCCGAACCCGCCAA
AAACCTGGGAAGAGATCCCGGCGCTGGATAAAGAACTGAAAGCGAAAGGTAAGAGCGCGCTGATGTTCAA
CCTGCAAGAACCGTACTTCACCTGGCCGCTGATTGCTGCTGACGGGGGTTATGCGTTCAAGTATGAAAAC
GGCAAGTACGACATTAAAGACGTGGGCGTGGATAACGCTGGCGCGAAAGCGGGTCTGACCTTCCTGGTTG
ACCTGATTAAAAACAAACACATGAATGCAGACACCGATTACTCCATCGCAGAAGCTGCCTTTAATAAAGG
CGAAACAGCGATGACCATCAACGGCCCGTGGGCATGGTCCAACATCGACACCAGCAAAGTGAATTATGGT
GTAACGGTACTGCCGACCTTCAAGGGTCAACCATCCAAACCGTTCGTTGGCGTGCTGAGCGCAGGTATTA
ACGCCGCCAGTCCGAACAAAGAGCTGGCAAAAGAGTTCCTCGAAAACTATCTGCTGACTGATGAAGGTCT
GGAAGCGGTTAATAAAGACAAACCGCTGGGTGCCGTAGCGCTGAAGTCTTACGAGGAAGAGTTGGCGAAA
GATCCACGTATTGCCGCCACTATGGAAAACGCCCAGAAAGGTGAAATCATGCCGAACATCCCGCAGATGT
CCGCTTTCTGGTATGCCGTGCGTACTGCGGTGATCAACGCCGCCAGCGGTCGTCAGACTGTCGATGAAGC
CCTGAAAGACGCGCAGACTCCGGGTAGCCTGGAAGTTCTGTTCCAGGGGCCCATGGGCCAGGATATGGTC
TCGCCGCCCCCGCCCATTGCCGATGAGCCGCTCACCGTGAACACGGGCATCTACCTGATCGAGTGCTACA
GCCTCGACGACAAAGCAGAAACCTTCAAGGTGAATGCCTTTTTAAGTTTGAGCTGGAAGGACAGGCGCCT
GGCGTTTGATCCGGTCCGCAGCGGCGTTCGCGTCAAAACCTACGAACCCGAAGCGATCTGGATACCGGAG
ATCCGCTTTGTCAATGTCGAAAATGCCCGCGACGCCGATGTGGTGGATATTTCGGTAAGCCCGGACGGGA
CGGTACAGTATCTGGAACGCTTCTCTGCCCGAGTTCTCTCGCCGCTGGATTTTCGCCGCTATCCTTTTGA
TTCGCAGACTTTACACATTTACTTGATCGTCCGTTCGGTCGACACCCGCAATATCGTGCTTGCGGTCGAC
CTAGAAAAAGTGGGCAAAAACGACGATGTGTTCTTGACGGGATGGGATATCGAAAGCTTTACCGCCGTGG
TGAAGCCTGCAAACTTCGCTCTGGAAGACAGGCTTGAATCGAAACTGGACTACCAGTTGCGGATTTCTCG
TCAATATTTTTCGTACATTCCCAACATCATTTTGCCGATGCTGTTTATTTTATTTATCTCCTGGACTGCC
TTCTGGTCTACTTCTTACGAAGCGAATGTAACGCTGGTGGTCTCGACGCTTATCGCCCACATCGCCTTCA
ATATTCTGGTAGAAACCAATCTTCCAAAGACCCCCTACATGACCTACACGGGGGCAATTATTTTTATGAT
TTACCTATTTTATTTTGTGGCCGTCATTGAAGTTACCGTTCAGCATTATCTAAAAGTTGAGAGCCAGCCC
GCCAGGGCGGCGTCGATTACACGCGCCTCTCGCATCGCGTTTCCCGTTGTATTCTTGCTGGCAAATATTA
TTCTGGCATTTCTTTTCTTTGGATTTTAGCTCGAGCACCACCACCACCACCACTGAGATCCGGCTGCTAA
CAAAGCCCGAAAGGAAGCTGAGTTGGCTGCTGCCACCGCTGAGCAATAACTAGCATAACCCCTTGGGGCC
TCTAAACGGGTCTTGAGGGGTTTTTTGCTGAAAGGAGGAACTATATCCGGA
Features (pLannotate 1.2.2; 22 found; start..end, strand, type, name):
     13..468     +  rep_origin     f1 ori (sequence partly withheld): f1 bacteriophage origin of replication; arrow indicates direction of (+) strand synthesis
    495..552     +  promoter       AmpR promoter (fragment): bla
    561..1376    -  CDS            KanR: aminoglycoside phosphotransferase; aph(3')-Ia; confers resistance to kanamycin in bacteria or G418 (Geneticin®) in eukaryotes
   1498..2086    +  rep_origin     ori: high-copy-number ColE1/pMB1/pBR322/pUC origin of replication
   2272..2414    -  misc_feature   bom: basis of mobility region from pBR322
   2516..2707    -  CDS            rop: Rop protein, which maintains plasmids at low copy number; rop
   2724..3104    +  CDS            YPB1_ECOLX: Protein predicted: Swiss-Prot protein existence level 4. From Escherichia coli.
   3176..3467    -  CDS            TcR (fragment): tetracycline efflux protein; tet; confers resistance to tetracycline
   3482..3503    -  protein_bind   CAP binding site: CAP binding activates transcription in the presence of cAMP. E. coli catabolite activator protein
   3516..4598    -  CDS            lacI: lac repressor; lacI; The lac repressor binds to the lac operator to inhibit transcription in E. coli. This inhibition can be relieved by adding lactose or isopropyl-β-D-thiogalactopyranoside (IPTG).
   4599..4676    -  promoter       lacI promoter: lacI
   4684..4963    -  CDS            TcR (fragment): tetracycline efflux protein; tet; confers resistance to tetracycline
   4985..5003    +  promoter       T7 promoter: promoter for bacteriophage T7 RNA polymerase
   5004..5028    +  protein_bind   lac operator: The lac repressor binds to the lac operator to inhibit transcription in E. coli. This inhibition can be relieved by adding lactose or isopropyl-β-D-thiogalactopyranoside (IPTG). lac repressor encoded by lacI
   5043..5065    +  RBS            RBS: efficient ribosome binding site from bacteriophage T7 gene 10 (Olins and Rangwala, 1989)
   5073..5138    +  sig_peptide    pelB signal sequence: leader peptide for secretion; pelB (fragment)
   5181..5204    +  CDS            8xHis: 8xHis affinity tag
   5211..6311    +  CDS            MBP: maltose binding protein from E. coli; malE (mutated); This version of the gene does not encode a signal sequence, so MBP will remain in the cytosol.
   6348..7298    +  CDS            glvI (fragment): GLIC_GLOVI - Experimental evidence at protein level: Swiss-Prot protein existence level 1. Cationic channel with similar permeabilities for Na(+) and K(+), that is activated by an increase of the proton concentration on the extracellular side. Displays no permeability for chloride ions. Shows slow kinetics of activation, no desensitization and a single channel conductance of 8 pS. Might contribute to adaptation to external pH change. From Gloeobacter violaceus (strain ATCC 29082 / PCC 7421).
   7308..7325    +  CDS            9xHis (fragment): 9xHis affinity tag
   7335..7384    +  CDS            SET1 (fragment): solubility-enhancement tag derived from T7 phage gene 10B
   7392..7439    +  terminator     T7 terminator: transcription terminator for bacteriophage T7 RNA polymerase
