[The description below was written by a language model from this plasmid's Addgene catalogue record and pLannotate feature annotations shown in this document.]
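Description:
pET26-MBP-GLIC is a bacterial expression plasmid built on the pET26b backbone for producing GLIC, the proton-activated pentameric ligand-gated ion channel of the cyanobacterium Gloeobacter violaceus PCC 7421, in E. coli. The plasmid is about 7.5 kb. It replicates from a pBR322-type ColE1 origin, accompanied by the bom region and the rop gene, which keeps copy number low, and it is selected with kanamycin through an aminoglycoside phosphotransferase gene. An f1 origin is also present. The short tetracycline-resistance fragments and the predicted E. coli ORF picked up by the annotation are non-functional pBR322 remnants typical of pET backbones.

Expression is driven by a T7 promoter followed by a lac operator and the strong phage T7 gene 10 ribosome binding site. The plasmid also carries lacI, so transcription is repressed until it is induced with IPTG in a host that supplies T7 RNA polymerase. The open reading frame begins with the backbone pelB leader, which directs the N-terminus across the inner membrane. This is followed by a polyhistidine tag (annotated as 8xHis) for affinity purification, maltose binding protein lacking its own signal sequence as a fusion partner, and then the GLIC coding region, cloned between SacI and XhoI. A short linker separates MBP from GLIC, but the record does not say whether it contains a protease cleavage site. Vector-derived His-tag sequence lies downstream of the insert, before the T7 terminator, and the record does not indicate whether it is translated. The associated publication reports a structure of the channel in a potentially open state, which fits use of this construct for overexpression and purification for structural and functional studies.
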