Addgene plasmid #20887: pET26-MBP-GLIC
Depositing lab: Raimund Dutzler. Depositing organization: University of Zurich. Publication: Structure of a potentially open state of a proton-activated pentameric ligand-gated ion channel. Hilf RJ, Dutzler R. Nature. 2009 Jan 1. 457(7225):115-8. 10.1038/nature07461 PubMed 18987630.
Backbone
  Vector backbone: pET26b
  Backbone size w/o insert (bp): 5300
  Vector type: Bacterial Expression
Growth in bacteria
  Bacterial resistance: Kanamycin, 50 μg/mL
  Growth temperature: 37°C
  Growth strain: DH5alpha
  Copy number: Low Copy
Gene/Insert
  Gene/Insert name: pentameric ligand gated ion channel from Gloeobacter violaceus PCC 7421
  Species: Gloeobacter violaceus PCC 7421
  Insert size (bp): 2127
  Tag / fusion protein: pelB (N terminal on backbone); His (N terminal on insert); MBP (N terminal on insert)
  Cloning method: Restriction Enzyme; 5′ cloning site SacI (not destroyed); 3′ cloning site XhoI (not destroyed)
  Sequencing primers: 5′ T7; 3′ T7 terminator
Terms and licenses: Academic/Nonprofit Terms; Industry Terms: Not Available to Industry
How to cite: pET26-MBP-GLIC was a gift from Raimund Dutzler (Addgene plasmid # 20887 ; http://n2t.net/addgene:20887 ; RRID:Addgene_20887)
