>Addgene plasmid #20887 | pET26-MBP-GLIC | addgene partial sequence | sequence record 50926 | T7 5'-TAATACGACTCACTATAGGG-3'
ATTCCCTCTGAATATTTTGTTTAACTTTAAGAAGGAGATATACATATGAAATACCTGCTGCCGACCGCTG
CTGCTGGTCTGCTGCTCCTCGCTGCCCAGCCGGCGATGGCAATGGATATCGGAATTAATTCGGATCCGAA
TTCGAGCTCACATCACCATCACCATCACCATCACCATCACCCCATGAAAATCGAAGAAGGTAAACTGGTA
ATCTGGATTAACGGCGATAAAGGCTATAACGGTCTCGCTGAAGTCGGTAAGAAATTCGAGAAAGATACCG
GAATTAAAGTCACCGTTGAGCATCCGGATAAACTGGAAGAGAAATTCCCACAGGTTGCGGCAACTGGCGA
TGGCCCTGACATTATCTTCTGGGCACACGACCGCTTTGGTGGCTACGCTCAATCTGGCCTGTTGGCTGAA
ATCACCCCGGACAAAGCGTTCCAGGACAAGCTGTATCCGTTTACCTGGGATGCCGTACGTTACAACGGCA
AGCTGATTGCTTACCCGATCGCTGTTGAAGCGTTATCGCTGATTTATAACAAAGATCTGCTGCCGAACCC
GCCAAAAACCTGGGAAGAGATCCCGGCGCTGGATAAAGAACTGAAAGCGAAAGGTAAGAGCGCGCTGATG
TTCAACCTGCAAGAACCGTACTTCACCTGGCCGCTGATTGCTGCTGACGGGGGTTATGCGTTCAAGTATG
AAAACGGCAAGTACGACATTAAAGACGTGGGCGTGGATAACGCTGGC
