>Addgene plasmid #20887 | pET26-MBP-GLIC | addgene partial sequence | sequence record 51811 | T7-term
GTTAGCAGCCGGATCTCAGTGGTGGTGGTGGTGGTGCTCGAGCTAAAATCCAAAGAAAAGAAATGCCAGA
ATAATATTTGCCAGCAAGAATACAACGGGAAACGCGATGCGAGAGGCGCGTGTAATCGACGCCGCCCTGG
CGGGCTGGCTCTCAACTTTTAGATAATGCTGAACGGTAACTTCAATGACGGCCACAAAATAAAATAGGTA
AATCATAAAAATAATTGCCCCCGTGTAGGTCATGTAGGGGGTCTTTGGAAGATTGGTTTCTACCAGAATA
TTGAAGGCGATGTGGGCGATAAGCGTCGAGACCACCAGCGTTACATTCGCTTCGTAAGAAGTAGACCAGA
AGGCAGTCCAGGAGATAAATAAAATAAACAGCATCGGCAAAATGATGTTGGGAATGTACGAAAAATATTG
ACGAGAAATCCGCAACTGGTAGTCCAGTTTCGATTCAAGCCTGTCTTCCAGAGCGAAGTTTGCAGGCTTC
ACCACGGCGGTAAAGCTTTCGATATCCCATCCCGTCAAGAACACATCGTCGTTTTTGCCCACTTTTTCTA
GGTCGACCGCAAGCACGATATTGCGGGTGTCGACCGAACGGACGATCAAGTAAATGTGTAAAGTCTGCGA
ATCAAAAGGATAGCGGCGAAAATCCAGCGGCGAGAGAACTCGGGCAGAGAAGCGTTCCAGATACTGTACC
GTCCCGTCCGGGCTTACCGAAATATCCACCACATCGGCGTCGCGGGCATTTTCGACATTGACAAAGCGGA
TCTCCGGTATCCAGATCGCTTCGGGTTCGTAGGTTTTGACGCGAACGCCGCTGCGG
